Addgene plasmid #230635: AiP1378 - pAAV-AiE2149m-minBG-SYFP2-WPRE3-BGHpA
Purpose: AiE2149m is an enhancer sequence, designed to drive AAV-mediated transgene expression in specific populations of brain cells
Depositing lab: Allen Institute for Brain Science & Bosiljka Tasic. Depositing organization: Allen Institute. Publication: A suite of enhancer AAVs and transgenic mouse lines for genetic access to cortical cell types. Ben-Simon Y, Hooper M, Narayan S, Daigle TL, Dwivedi D, Way SW, Oster A, Stafford DA, Mich JK, Taormina MJ, Martinez RA, Opitz-Araya X, Roth JR, Alexander JR, Allen S, Amster A, Arbuckle J, Ayala A, Baker PM, Bakken TE, Barcelli T, Barta S, Bendrick J, Bertagnolli D, Bielstein C, Bishwakarma P, Bowlus J, Boyer G, Brouner K, Casian B, Casper T, Chakka AB, Chakrabarty R, Chance RK, Chavan S, Clark M, Colbert K, Collman F, Daniel S, Departee M, DiValentin P, Donadio N, Dotson N, Egdorf T, Fliss T, Gabitto M, Garcia J, Gary A, Gasperini M, Gloe J, Goldy J, Gore BB, Graybuck L, Greisman N, Haeseleer F, Halterman C, Haradon Z, Hastings SD, Helback O, Ho W, Hockemeyer D, Huang C, Huff S, Hunker A, Johansen N, Jones D, Juneau Z, Kalmbach B, Kannan M, Khem S, Kussick E, Kutsal R, Larsen R, Lee C, Lee AY, Leibly M, Lenz GH, Li S, Liang E, Lusk N, Madigan Z, Malloy J, Malone J, McCue R, Melchor J, Mollenkopf T, Moosman S, Morin E, Newman D, Ng L, Ngo K, Omstead V, Otto S, Oyama A, Pena N, Pham T, Phillips E, Pom CA, Potekhina L, Ransford S, Ray PL, Rette D, Reynoldson C, Rimorin C, Rocha D, Ruiz A, Sanchez REA, Sawyer L, Sedeno-Cortes A, Sevigny JP, Shapovalova N, Shepard N, Shulga L, Sigler AR, Siverts L, Soliman S, Somasundaram S, Staats B, Stewart K, Szelenyi E, Tieu M, Trader C, Tran A, van Velthoven CTJ, Walker M, Wang Y, Weed N, Wirthlin M, Wood T, Wynalda B, Yao Z, Zhou T, Ariza J, Dee N, Reding M, Ronellenfitch K, Mufti S, Sunkin SM, Smith KA, Esposito L, Waters J, Thyagarajan B, Yao S, Lein ES, Zeng H, Levi BP, Ngai J, Ting JT, Tasic B. Cell. 2025 May 16:S0092-8674(25)00513-6. doi: 10.1016/j.cell.2025.05.002. PubMed 40403729.
Backbone
  Vector backbone: pAAV2
  Vector type: AAV
Growth in bacteria
  Bacterial resistance: Ampicillin, 100 μg/mL
  Growth temperature: 37°C
  Growth strain: NEB Stable
  Copy number: High Copy
Gene/Insert
  Gene/Insert name: SYFP2
  Species: Synthetic
  Promoter: minBG
  Cloning method: Restriction Enzyme; 5′ cloning site MluI (unknown if destroyed); 3′ cloning site SacI (unknown if destroyed)
Terms and licenses: Academic/Nonprofit Terms; Industry Terms: Not Available to Industry
How to cite: AiP1378 - pAAV-AiE2149m-minBG-SYFP2-WPRE3-BGHpA was a gift from Allen Institute for Brain Science & Bosiljka Tasic (Addgene plasmid # 230635 ; http://n2t.net/addgene:230635 ; RRID:Addgene_230635)
