[The description below was written by a language model from this plasmid's Addgene catalogue record and pLannotate feature annotations shown in this document.]
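Description:
AiP1378 - pAAV-AiE2149m-minBG-SYFP2-WPRE3-BGHpA is an AAV transfer plasmid built on a pAAV2 backbone and intended for packaging a reporter genome into recombinant adeno-associated virus for delivery to brain tissue. In bacteria it is maintained as a high-copy plasmid through a ColE1/pUC-type origin and selected with ampicillin via the β-lactamase gene and its native promoter. An f1 phage origin and short remnants of pBR322 rop and bom sequences are also present in the backbone. The expression cassette is bounded by AAV2 inverted terminal repeats, which supply the cis signals for genome replication and encapsidation. One ITR is annotated in full, while the other is detected only as two short fragments in the sequencing-derived record, which the table alone cannot explain.

The payload is a 4.9 kb plasmid's enhancer-reporter unit in which the AiE2149m enhancer sits upstream of a minimal beta-globin promoter (minBG) driving SYFP2, a rapidly maturing monomeric yellow fluorescent protein derived from Aequorea victoria. Because the minimal promoter has little activity on its own, expression depends on the enhancer, so fluorescence reports where that element is active. Downstream, WPRE3, a shortened form of the woodchuck hepatitis virus posttranscriptional regulatory element (annotated here as two fragments), boosts transcript stability and expression, and a bovine growth hormone polyadenylation signal terminates the message. The enhancer and minBG are not annotated in the feature table but presumably occupy the unannotated stretch between SYFP2 and the fragmentary ITR. The construct belongs to a collection of enhancer AAVs designed for genetic access to specific brain cell populations, although the record does not state which cell type AiE2149m targets.
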