Features (pLannotate 1.2.2; 14 found; start..end, strand, type, name):
     39..627     -  rep_origin     ori: high-copy-number ColE1/pMB1/pBR322/pUC origin of replication
    798..1658    -  CDS            AmpR: β-lactamase; bla; confers resistance to ampicillin, carbenicillin, and related antibiotics
   1659..1763    -  promoter       AmpR promoter: bla
   1858..1893    +  CDS            rop (fragment): Rop protein, which maintains plasmids at low copy number; rop
   1995..2044    +  misc_feature   bom (fragment): basis of mobility region from pBR322
   2045..2500    -  rep_origin     f1 ori (sequence partly withheld): f1 bacteriophage origin of replication; arrow indicates direction of (+) strand synthesis
   2519..2570    +  misc_feature   bom (fragment): basis of mobility region from pBR322
   2575..2715    -  repeat_region  AAV2 ITR: inverted terminal repeat of adeno-associated virus serotype 2 inverted
   2833..2944    -  polyA_signal   bGH poly(A) signal: bovine growth hormone polyadenylation signal
   2961..3041    -  misc_feature   WPRE (fragment): woodchuck hepatitis virus posttranscriptional regulatory element
   3047..3204    -  misc_feature   WPRE (fragment): woodchuck hepatitis virus posttranscriptional regulatory element
   3244..3960    -  CDS            SYFP2: SYFP2 is a basic (constitutively fluorescent) yellow fluorescent protein published in 2006, derived from Aequorea victoria. It is reported to be a very rapidly-maturing monomer with moderate acid sensitivity.
   4796..4823    -  repeat_region  AAV2 ITR (fragment): inverted terminal repeat of adeno-associated virus serotype 2 inverted
   4852..4879    -  repeat_region  AAV2 ITR (fragment): inverted terminal repeat of adeno-associated virus serotype 2 inverted
>Addgene plasmid #230635 | AiP1378 - pAAV-AiE2149m-minBG-SYFP2-WPRE3-BGHpA | addgene full sequence | sequence record 466250 | Addgene NGS Result
AAGGCCAGGAACCGTAAAAAGGCCGCGTTGCTGGCGTTTTTCCATAGGCTCCGCCCCCCTGACGAGCATC
ACAAAAATCGACGCTCAAGTCAGAGGTGGCGAAACCCGACAGGACTATAAAGATACCAGGCGTTTCCCCC
TGGAAGCTCCCTCGTGCGCTCTCCTGTTCCGACCCTGCCGCTTACCGGATACCTGTCCGCCTTTCTCCCT
TCGGGAAGCGTGGCGCTTTCTCATAGCTCACGCTGTAGGTATCTCAGTTCGGTGTAGGTCGTTCGCTCCA
AGCTGGGCTGTGTGCACGAACCCCCCGTTCAGCCCGACCGCTGCGCCTTATCCGGTAACTATCGTCTTGA
GTCCAACCCGGTAAGACACGACTTATCGCCACTGGCAGCAGCCACTGGTAACAGGATTAGCAGAGCGAGG
TATGTAGGCGGTGCTACAGAGTTCTTGAAGTGGTGGCCTAACTACGGCTACACTAGAAGAACAGTATTTG
GTATCTGCGCTCTGCTGAAGCCAGTTACCTTCGGAAAAAGAGTTGGTAGCTCTTGATCCGGCAAACAAAC
CACCGCTGGTAGCGGTGGTTTTTTTGTTTGCAAGCAGCAGATTACGCGCAGAAAAAAAGGATCTCAAGAA
GATCCTTTGATCTTTTCTACGGGGTCTGACGCTCAGTGGAACGAAAACTCACGTTAAGGGATTTTGGTCA
TGAGATTATCAAAAAGGATCTTCACCTAGATCCTTTTAAATTAAAAATGAAGTTTTAAATCAATCTAAAG
TATATATGAGTAAACTTGGTCTGACAGTTACCAATGCTTAATCAGTGAGGCACCTATCTCAGCGATCTGT
CTATTTCGTTCATCCATAGTTGCCTGACTCCCCGTCGTGTAGATAACTACGATACGGGAGGGCTTACCAT
CTGGCCCCAGTGCTGCAATGATACCGCGAGACCCACGCTCACCGGCTCCAGATTTATCAGCAATAAACCA
GCCAGCCGGAAGGGCCGAGCGCAGAAGTGGTCCTGCAACTTTATCCGCCTCCATCCAGTCTATTAATTGT
TGCCGGGAAGCTAGAGTAAGTAGTTCGCCAGTTAATAGTTTGCGCAACGTTGTTGCCATTGCTACAGGCA
TCGTGGTGTCACGCTCGTCGTTTGGTATGGCTTCATTCAGCTCCGGTTCCCAACGATCAAGGCGAGTTAC
ATGATCCCCCATGTTGTGCAAAAAAGCGGTTAGCTCCTTCGGTCCTCCGATCGTTGTCAGAAGTAAGTTG
GCCGCAGTGTTATCACTCATGGTTATGGCAGCACTGCATAATTCTCTTACTGTCATGCCATCCGTAAGAT
GCTTTTCTGTGACTGGTGAGTACTCAACCAAGTCATTCTGAGAATAGTGTATGCGGCGACCGAGTTGCTC
TTGCCCGGCGTCAATACGGGATAATACCGCGCCACATAGCAGAACTTTAAAAGTGCTCATCATTGGAAAA
CGTTCTTCGGGGCGAAAACTCTCAAGGATCTTACCGCTGTTGAGATCCAGTTCGATGTAACCCACTCGTG
CACCCAACTGATCTTCAGCATCTTTTACTTTCACCAGCGTTTCTGGGTGAGCAAAAACAGGAAGGCAAAA
TGCCGCAAAAAAGGGAATAAGGGCGACACGGAAATGTTGAATACTCATACTCTTCCTTTTTCAATATTAT
TGAAGCATTTATCAGGGTTATTGTCTCATGAGCGGATACATATTTGAATGTATTTAGAAAAATAAACAAA
TAGGGGTTCCGCGCACATTTCCCCGAAAAGTGCCACCTGACGTCTAAGAAACCATTATTATCATGACATT
AACCTATAAAAATAGGCGTATCACGAGGCCCTTTCGTCTCGCGCGTTTCGGTGATGACGGTGAAAACCTC
TGACACATGCAGCTCCCGGAGACGGTCACAGCTTGTCTGTAAGCGGATGCCGGGAGCAGACAAGCCCGTC
AGGGCGCGTCAGCGGGTGTTGGCGGGTGTCGGGGCTGGCTTAACTATGCGGCATCAGAGCAGATTGTACT
GAGAGTGCACCATAAAATTGTAAACGTTAATATTTTGTTAAAATTCGCGTTAAATTTTTGTTAAATCAGC
TCATTTTTTAACCAATAGACCGAAATCGGCAAAATCCCTTATAAATCAAAAGAATAGCCCGAGATAGAGT
[37 nt withheld, positions 2171-2207]
AAAGAACGTGGACTCCAACGTCAAAGG
[141 nt withheld, positions 2235-2375]
G
[46 nt withheld, positions 2377-2422]
A
[95 nt withheld, positions 2424-2518]
TATGCGGTGTGAAATACCGCACAGATGCGTAAGGAGAAAATACCGCATCAGGCGCCCCTGCAGGCAGCTG
CGCGCTCGCTCGCTCACTGAGGCCGCCCGGGCAAAGCCCGGGCGTCGGGCGACCTTTGGTCGCCCGGCCT
CAGTGAGCGAGCGAGCGCGCAGAGAGGGAGTGGCCAACTCCATCACTAGGGGTTCCTGCGGCCGCTCGGT
CCGCACGTGAGATCTCATGCCTGCTATTGTCTTCCCAATCCTCCCCCTTGCTGTCCTGCCCCACCCCACC
CCCCAGAATAGAATGACACCTACTCAGACAATGCGATGCAATTTCCTCATTTTATTAGGAAAGGACAGTG
GGAGTGGCACCTTCCAGGGTCAAGGAAGGCACGGGGGAGGGGCAAACAACAGATGGCTGGCAACTAGAAG
GCACAGTCGAAGATCTCTCGAGCCACGGAATTGTCAGTGCCCAACAGCCGAGCCCCTGTCCAGCAGCGGG
CAAGGCAGGCGGCGATGAGTTCCGCCGTGGCAAGAACTAACCAGGATTTATACAAGGAGGAGAAAATGAA
AGCCATACGGGAAGCAATAGCATGATACAAAGGCATTAAAGCAGCGTATCCACATAGCGTAAAAGGAGCA
ACATAGTTAAGAATACCAGTCAATCTTTCACAAATTTTGTAATCCAGAGGTTGATTATGATATCGAATTC
GCGGCCGCGGCGCGCCGTCGACTTACTTGTACAGCTCGTCCATGCCGAGAGTGATCCCGGCGGCGGTCAC
GAACTCCAGCAGGACCATGTGATCGCGCTTCTCGTTGGGGTCTTTGCTCAGCTTGGACTGGTAGCTCAGG
TAGTGGTTGTCGGGCAGCAGCACGGGGCCGTCGCCGATGGGGGTGTTCTGCTGGTAGTGGTCGGCGAGCT
GCACGCCGCCGTCCTCGATGTTGTGGCGGATCTTGAAGTTGGCCTTGATGCCGTTCTTCTGCTTGTCGGC
GGTGATATAGACGTTGTGGCTGTTGTAGTTGTACTCCAGCTTGTGCCCCAGGATGTTGCCGTCCTCCTTG
AAGTCGATGCCCTTCAGCTCGATGCGGTTCACCAGGGTGTCGCCCTCGAACTTCACCTCGGCGCGGGTCT
TGTAGTTGCCGTCGTCCTTGAAGAAGATGGTGCGCTCCTGGACGTAGCCTTCGGGCATGGCGGACTTGAA
GAAGTCGTGCTGCTTCATGTGGTCGGGGTAGCGGGCGAAGCACTGCACGCCGTAGCCCAGGGTGGTCACG
AGGGTGGGCCAGGGCACGGGCAGCTTGCCGGTGGTGCAGATCAGCTTCAGGGTCAGCTTGCCGTAGGTGG
CATCGCCCTCGCCCTCGCCGGACACGCTGAACTTGTGGCCGTTTACGTCGCCGTCCAGCTCGACCAGGAT
GGGCACCACCCCGGTGAACAGCTCCTCGCCCTTGCTCACCATGGTGGCGACCGGTAGCGCTAGCTTCGAA
AGATCTGGATCCCAGAAGCAAATGTAAGCAATAGATGGCTCTGCCCTGACTTTTATGCCCAGCCCGAGCT
CGGGAGAATACACTTCCATTTCTCAGATGTTCTGGGAACTTGCCTTGCTGTGCTGTGATCATAGGCTGTG
TTTTCCTAGGACAATTGTCTTGCATTTGTGGGAAAGGATACGAAGATCCTTCCTTTTCTCCCTGAAGGTC
CAATTTTCTTTTTTAAACAGGATCTGCCCTTCCACTCTTCCCACAGTTATTATCCTGATGTCAACAGCAG
AGAAAGTTAAAAGGTCTTTTCTCACTGGGACCTTGAAGCACTAATTTGCAGCATTTATGGTAAAAAGCCC
TGCTGCAAGCCTTTTTCTGGCGCATGTATTTCCACACTCTGACCTTTCAGAACTGGCCTTTAAGAAGGAA
CAGTTGTCAGGAATGGGAAGTAATACGGACAATCCACAAATTTTTACCATTTTCTGTCAAAATTGACCTC
TTGATCATCTCTCAGAGGCCTTCTGATGATGACCAGCCACCTAAGGGAATTACAGCTGCCAGGATTTCTT
GTAGAAAATGTCTAGAAAGGTCTGTACTCAGTCTCACCTCTCCTACTACATCTGTTACTCATAATAAACA
ACTCCTTAAAGTGCTCCTGCAGCTAGGACTGCCCTTCTTTTCTGAAAATGACCATTGGCCAGATATAGAA
GGAACCCAAATTTAGAGAGGGAAATGAAGTTACTTAGGCAAGTTTGGGAGCCTTCTAAACGCGTGCGGCC
GCAGGAACCCCTAGTGATGGAGTTGGCCACTCCCTCTCTGCGCGCTCGCTCGCTCACTGAGGCCGGGCGA
CCAAAGGTCGCCCGACGCCCGGGCGGCCTCAGTGAGCGAGCGAGCGCGCAGCTGCCTGCAGGACATGTGA
GCAAAAGGCCAGCAA
